>Addgene plasmid #40750 | PP-LeuAP | depositor partial sequence | sequence record 53527 | PP-LeuAP insert
ATGCCTACTTTACCCAAGGCCGAAGCAAAAGAGCTTTCTGCGTTCGTCCAGTCGTGCGTCGAATACAAAA
CCAATGTTTGCTTCACCGATGTCGCCGCCTACGAAAGCAACCAGAAGGGTGTACTGTCCTCAGGACTCGC
TGTTCTTGTTGGAACTCATAAGCAACTCCGTGACCCCGCCGTCCAGCGTTTACCATTTTACAATCCCGCT
GTTGCTGAAGCTATTGAGCGGGTGAAGGAAGGTGGGACGTACGGCGTTTTGGTGGAGGGACTTGCGAATG
CGGCAGGCTCAAAGTTCGTGCGCGTTGTCGTTGGTGAGGTGCCCACGAAGGCATCTCGCAACAACTGCCC
TGCCCGACCGGATGTTGTGACTGCNCTTGTAACTGCTGCATTGGACGAAGTTAAAGAGCCTAATACAACG
GTGGATGTCTTTGTGCTTTCCAATGCTGTCCTTCCCATCGCTGCTGCTGTAGCACGCTGTGGAAAGCACA
ACTTCTCCGCAAAGGATGGTGCGGCAGCGGCGGCTTACAACAGTGGTAAGGTCAGCCGGTTGCAGGTGGT
GTTCCCGGAGCCGCCCGCGATCCCGCCAAAGGACTTGGAGGCGGTTGCCACTTCGACACAACTCTGCCAG
CGTCTTGTTGACGCGCCTCCCAACCTGCTAACCACTGCAACCTTCACAGAAATTGCGCAAGGCTACGCAA
AGGCGCTTGGCTTCGATGTGGACGTCATTTGTGGTGACGATTTGTGTGAGCGCGGCTACGGAGGCATATA
CAGTGTGGGAAAGGCTGCTTTTGAGGCTCCTCGTCTCGTAACGCTGTTGTACACACCGAAGGGCACTCCC
GTCAAAAAGGTGTCCCTCGTCGGCAAGGGCATCGTGTATGATTGTGGCGGTCTCGCGCTCAAGCCGGCCG
ACTACATGAAATTGATGAAGCATGATATGGGTGGAGCGGCAGCCGTGTTTTGCGGTTTTCTGACAGCTGT
GCGGCTTCAGCAGCCAGTGCAGCTCAGTTGCACATTGTGCCTCGCGGAGAACGCCATTGGTCCTAAGAGC
TACAGAAACGACGACATCATCGTTATGAAGTCTGGCAAGACGGTGGAGGTAATCAACACTGACGCAGAGG
GCCGCATTGTGCTCGGCGATGGTGTTTTCCACGCGACGAATGAGTTGTCCTTTACCCCAGATGTTGTCAT
CGATATGGCAACTCTTACGGGAGCACAAGGTATTGCCACTGGTCGCCACCATGCGGGATTGTACGTCAAC
GAGGAGGGAGCTGAAGCTGCAATGTTGCGGGCGGGACGGGAGTCAGGGGAGACATGCTTCCCGGTGCTTT
ACTGCCCGGAATATCACGAGCCCGAGTTCAAGAGCAATCATGCCGACATGACCAACTTGATGGAGAGACG
TGACAATGCTGGTGTTTCATGTGCTGGTTACTTCATTACTACCCATTTGAGCCCGAAATTCACTGGCGCG
CACATCCACGTGGATTTGGCGTACCCAGTGTTTAACAGCAATGGGGCAACAGGCTTCGGCCCTGCCTTAC
TTACCGAGTACTTCCGAAAATTGTAG
