>Addgene plasmid #40750 | PP-LeuAP | addgene partial sequence | sequence record 55626 | T7 5'-TAATACGACTCACTATAGGG-3'
ATTCCTCTAGAATATTTTGTTTAACTTTAAGAAGGAGATATACCATGCATCATCATCATCATCACAGCAG
CGGCAGAGAAAACTTGTATTTCCAGGGCATGCCTACTTTACCCAAGGCCGAAGCAAAAGAGCTTTCTGCG
TTCGTCCAGTCGTGCGTCGAATACAAAACCAATGTTTGCTTCACCGATGTCGCCGCCTACGAAAGCAACC
AGAAGGGTGTACTGTCCTCAGGACTCGCTGTTCTTGTTGGAACTCATAAGCAACTCCGTGACCCCGCCGT
CCAGCGTTTACCATTTTACAATCCCGCTGTTGCTGAAGCTATTGAGCGGGTGAAGGAAGGTGGGACGTAC
GGCGTTTTGGTGGAGGGACTTGCGAATGCGGCAGGCTCAAAGTTCGTGCGCGTTGTCGTTGGTGAGGTGC
CCACGAAGGCATCTCGCAACAACTGCCCTGCCCGACCGGATGTTGTGACTGCACTTGTAACTGCTGCATT
GGACGAAGTTAAAGAGCCTAATACAACGGTGGATGTCTTTGTGCTTTCCAATGCTGTCCTTCCCATCGCT
GCTGCTGTAGCACGCTGTGGAAAGCACAACTTCTCCGCAAAGGATGGTGCGGCAGCGGCGGCTTACAACA
GTGGTAAGGTCAGCCGGTTGCAGGTGGTGTTCCCGGAGCCGCCCGCGATCCCGCCAAAGGACTTGGAGGC
GGTTGCCACTTCGACACAACTCTGCCAGCGTCTTGTTGACGCGCCTCCCAACCTGCTAACCACTGCAACC
TTCACAGAAATTGCGCAAGGCTACGCAAAGGCGCTTGGCTTCGATGTGGACGTCATTTGTGGTGACGATT
TGTGTGAGCGCGGCTACGGAGGCATATACAGTGTGGGAAAGGCTGC
