[The description below was written by a language model from this plasmid's Addgene catalogue record.]
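Description:
PP-LeuAP is a bacterial expression plasmid built on the pET15-MHL backbone from the Structural Genomics Consortium, a pET-type vector designed for producing recombinant proteins in E. coli. It is selected with ampicillin and is recorded as a low-copy plasmid. No feature table accompanies the record, so the origin of replication and the promoter are not explicitly stated. However, the listed sequencing primers (T7 forward and T7 terminator) indicate that the insert sits between T7 promoter and terminator elements, as is usual for pET vectors, in which transcription depends on a host strain supplying T7 RNA polymerase.

The insert is a 1566 bp coding sequence for an M17-family aminopeptidase (leucyl aminopeptidase) from Trypanosoma brucei, gene identifier Tb427tmp.02.4440, introduced by ligation-independent cloning. It is fused at its N terminus to a 6xHis tag followed by a TEV protease recognition site. This arrangement allows the protein to be captured by immobilised metal affinity chromatography, and the tag can then be cleaved off to leave near-native protein.

The stated purpose is bacterial expression for structure determination, and the record links the construct to a deposited crystal structure (PDB 4EFD). The record also cautions that the insert may not be the full open reading frame, since constructs of this kind are often truncated to boundaries that favour soluble expression and crystallisation. Anyone needing the complete native protein should therefore check the construct boundaries first.
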