Addgene plasmid #40750: PP-LeuAP
Purpose: Bacterial expression for structure determination; may not be full ORF
Depositing lab: Cheryl Arrowsmith. Depositing organization: University of Toronto.
Backbone
  Vector backbone: pET15-MHL
  Backbone manufacturer: SGC
  Vector type: Bacterial Expression
Growth in bacteria
  Bacterial resistance: Ampicillin, 100 μg/mL
  Growth temperature: 37°C
  Growth strain: DH5alpha
  Copy number: Low Copy
Gene/Insert
  Gene/Insert name: M17 aminopeptidase (alt names: Tb427tmp.02.4440; PDB:4EFD)
  Species: Trypanosoma brucei
  Insert size (bp): 1566
  Tag / fusion protein: 6xHis TEV (N terminal on insert)
  Cloning method: Ligation Independent Cloning
  Sequencing primers: 5′ T7; 3′ T7-term
Terms and licenses: Academic/Nonprofit Terms; Industry Terms: Not Available to Industry
Depositor comments: http://www.thesgc.org/structures/4EFD/ Tb427tmp.02.4440:MAC049-C04:C223739
How to cite: PP-LeuAP was a gift from Cheryl Arrowsmith (Addgene plasmid # 40750 ; http://n2t.net/addgene:40750 ; RRID:Addgene_40750)
